>Addgene plasmid #117732 | pLX307 hcRed1 | addgene full sequence | sequence record 234948 | Addgene NGS Result
TTTGCAAAAAGCTTTCTAGAGGTACCACCGGAGCTTACCATGACCGAGTACAAGCCCACGGTGCGCCTCG
CCACCCGCGACGACGTCCCCAGGGCCGTACGCACCCTCGCCGCCGCGTTCGCCGACTACCCCGCCACGCG
CCACACCGTCGATCCGGACCGCCACATCGAGCGGGTCACCGAGCTGCAAGAACTCTTCCTCACGCGCGTC
GGGCTCGACATCGGCAAGGTGTGGGTCGCGGACGACGGCGCCGCCGTGGCGGTCTGGACCACGCCGGAGA
GCGTCGAAGCGGGGGCGGTGTTCGCCGAGATCGGCCCGCGCATGGCCGAGTTGAGCGGTTCCCGGCTGGC
CGCGCAGCAACAGATGGAAGGCCTCCTGGCGCCGCACCGGCCCAAGGAGCCCGCGTGGTTCCTGGCCACC
GTCGGCGTCTCGCCCGACCACCAGGGCAAGGGTCTGGGCAGCGCCGTCGTGCTCCCCGGAGTGGAGGCGG
CCGAGCGCGCCGGGGTGCCCGCCTTCCTGGAGACCTCCGCGCCCCGCAACCTCCCCTTCTACGAGCGGCT
CGGCTTCACCGTCACCGCCGACGTCGAGGTGCCCGAAGGACCGCGCACCTGGTGCATGACCCGCAAGCCC
GGTGCCAGTTAACGAATTCTAGATCTTGAGACAAATGGCAGTATTCATCCACAATTTTAAAAGAAAAGGG
GGGATTGGGGGGTACAGTGCAGGGGAAAGAATAGTAGACATAATAGCAACAGACATACAAACTAAAGAAT
TACAAAAACAAATTACAAAAATTCAAAATTTTCGGGTTTATTACAGGGACAGCAGAGATCCACTTTGGCG
CCGGCTCGAGGCCTGCAGGTGCAAAGATGGATAAAGTTTTAAACAGAGAGGAATCTTTGCAGCTAATGGA
CCTTCTAGGTCTTGAAAGGAGTGGGAATTGGCTCCGGTGCCCGTCAGTGGGCAGAGCGCACATCGCCCAC
AGTCCCCGAGAAGTTGGGGGGAGGGGTCGGCAATTGAACCGGTGCCTAGAGAAGGTGGCGCGGGGTAAAC
TGGGAAAGTGATGTCGTGTACTGGCTCCGCCTTTTTCCCGAGGGTGGGGGAGAACCGTATATAAGTGCAG
TAGTCGCCGTGAACGTTCTTTTTCGCAACGGGTTTGCCGCCAGAACACAGGTAAGTGCCGTGTGTGGTTC
CCGCGGGCCTGGCCTCTTTACGGGTTATGGCCCTTGCGTGCCTTGAATTACTTCCACCTGGCTGCAGTAC
GTGATTCTTGATCCCGAGCTTCGGGTTGGAAGTGGGTGGGAGAGTTCGAGGCCTTGCGCTTAAGGAGCCC
CTTCGCCTCGTGCTTGAGTTGAGGCCTGGCCTGGGCGCTGGGGCCGCCGCGTGCGAATCTGGTGGCACCT
TCGCGCCTGTCTCGCTGCTTTCGATAAGTCTCTAGCCATTTAAAATTTTTGATGACCTGCTGCGACGCTT
TTTTTCTGGCAAGATAGTCTTGTAAATGCGGGCCAAGATCTGCACACTGGTATTTCGGTTTTTGGGGCCG
CGGGCGGCGACGGGGCCCGTGCGTCCCAGCGCACATGTTCGGCGAGGCGGGGCCTGCGAGCGCGGCCACC
GAGAATCGGACGGGGGTAGTCTCAAGCTGGCCGGCCTGCTCTGGTGCCTGGCCTCGCGCCGCCGTGTATC
GCCCCGCCCTGGGCGGCAAGGCTGGCCCGGTCGGCACCAGTTGCGTGAGCGGAAAGATGGCCGCTTCCCG
GCCCTGCTGCAGGGAGCTCAAAATGGAGGACGCGGCGCTCGGGAGAGCGGGCGGGTGAGTCACCCACACA
AAGGAAAAGGGCCTTTCCGTCCTCAGCCGTCGCTTCATGTGACTCCACGGAGTACCGGGCGCCGTCCAGG
CACCTCGATTAGTTCTCGAGCTTTTGGAGTACGTCGTCTTTAGGTTGGGGGGAGGGGTTTTATGCGATGG
AGTTTCCCCACACTGAGTGGGTGGAGACTGAAGTTAGGCCAGCTTGGCACTTGATGTAATTCTCCTTGGA
ATTTGCCCTTTTTGAGTTTGGATCTTGGTTCATTCTCAAGCCTCAGACAGTGGTTCAAAGTTTTTTTCTT
CCATTTCAGGTGTCGTGAGGCTAGCATCGATTGATCAACAAGTTTGTACAAAAAAGTTGGCACCATGGTG
AGCGGCCTGCTGAAGGAGAGTATGCGCATCAAGATGTACATGGAGGGCACCGTGAACGGCCACTACTTCA
AGTGCGAGGGCGAGGGCGACGGCAACCCCTTCGCCGGCACCCAGAGCATGAGAATCCACGTGACCGAGGG
CGCCCCCCTGCCCTTCGCCTTCGACATCCTGGCCCCCTGCTGCGAGTACGGCAGCAGGACCTTCGTGCAC
CACACCGCCGAGATCCCCGACTTCTTCAAGCAGAGCTTCCCCGAGGGCTTCACCTGGGAGAGAACCACCA
CCTACGAGGACGGCGGCATCCTGACCGCCCACCAGGACACCAGCCTGGAGGGCAACTGCCTGATCTACAA
GGTGAAGGTGCACGGCACCAACTTCCCCGCCGACGGCCCCGTGATGAAGAACAAGAGCGGCGGCTGGGAG
CCCAGCACCGAGGTGGTGTACCCCGAGAACGGCGTGCTGTGCGGCCGGAACGTGATGGCCCTGAAGGTGG
GCGACCGGCACCTGATCTGCCACCACTACACCAGCTACCGGAGCAAGAAGGCCGTGCGCGCCCTGACCAT
GCCCGGCTTCCACTTCACCGACATCCGGCTCCAGATGCTGCGGAAGAAGAAGGACGAGTACTTCGAGCTG
TACGAGGCCAGCGTGGCCCGGTACAGCGACCTGCCCGAGAAGGCCAACTTGCCAACTTTCTTGTACAAAG
TGGTTGATATCGGTAAGCCTATCCCTAACCCTCTCCTCGGTCTCGATTCTACGTAGTAATGAACTAGTAC
CGGTTAAGTCGACAATCAACGCGTTAAGTCGACAATCAACCTCTGGATTACAAAATTTGTGAAAGATTGA
CTGGTATTCTTAACTATGTTGCTCCTTTTACGCTATGTGGATACGCTGCTTTAATGCCTTTGTATCATGC
TATTGCTTCCCGTATGGCTTTCATTTTCTCCTCCTTGTATAAATCCTGGTTGCTGTCTCTTTATGAGGAG
TTGTGGCCCGTTGTCAGGCAACGTGGCGTGGTGTGCACTGTGTTTGCTGACGCAACCCCCACTGGTTGGG
GCATTGCCACCACCTGTCAGCTCCTTTCCGGGACTTTCGCTTTCCCCCTCCCTATTGCCACGGCGGAACT
CATCGCCGCCTGCCTTGCCCGCTGCTGGACAGGGGCTCGGCTGTTGGGCACTGACAATTCCGTGGTGTTG
TCGGGGAAATCATCGTCCTTTCCTTGGCTGCTCGCCTGTGTTGCCACCTGGATTCTGCGCGGGACGTCCT
TCTGCTACGTCCCTTCGGCCCTCAATCCAGCGGACCTTCCTTCCCGCGGCCTGCTGCCGGCTCTGCGGCC
TCTTCCGCGTCTTCGCCTTCGCCCTCAGACGAGTCGGATCTCCCTTTGGGCCGCCTCCCCGCGTCGACTT
TAAGACCAATGACTTACAAGGCAGCTGTAGATCTTAGCCACTTTTTAAAAGAAAAGGGGGGACTGGAAGG
GCTAATTCACTCCCAACGAAGACAAGATCTGCTTTTTGCTTGTACTGGGTCTCTCTGGTTAGACCAGATC
TGAGCCTGGGAGCTCTCTGGCTAACTAGGGAACCCACTGCTTAAGCCTCAATAAAGCTTGCCTTGAGTGC
TTCAAGTAGTGTGTGCCCGTCTGTTGTGTGACTCTGGTAACTAGAGATCCCTCAGACCCTTTTAGTCAGT
GTGGAAAATCTCTAGCAGTACGTATAGTAGTTCATGTCATCTTATTATTCAGTATTTATAACTTGCAAAG
AAATGAATATCAGAGAGTGAGAGGAACTTGTTTATTGCAGCTTATAATGGTTACAAATAAAGCAATAGCA
TCACAAATTTCACAAATAAAGCATTTTTTTCACTGCATTCTAGTTGTGGTTTGTCCAAACTCATCAATGT
ATCTTATCATGTCTGGCTCTAGCTATCCCGCCCCTAACTCCGCCCATCCCGCCCCTAACTCCGCCCAGTT
CCGCCCATTCTCCGCCCCATGGCTGACTAATTTTTTTTATTTATGCAGAGGCCGAGGCCGCCTCGGCCTC
TGAGCTATTCCAGAAGTAGTGAGGAGGCTTTTTTGGAGGCCTAGGGACGTACCCAATTCGCCCTATAGTG
AGTCGTATTACGCGCGCTCACTGGCCGTCGTTTTACAACGTCGTGACTGGGAAAACCCTGGCGTTACCCA
ACTTAATCGCCTTGCAGCACATCCCCCTTTCGCCAGCTGGCGTAATAGCGAAGAGGCCCGCACCGATCGC
CCTTCCCAACAGTTGCGCAGCCTGAATGGCGAATGGG
[124 nt withheld, positions 4448-4571]
C
[91 nt withheld, positions 4573-4663]
A
[49 nt withheld, positions 4665-4713]
CCTTTGACGTTGGAGTCCACGTTCTTT
[37 nt withheld, positions 4741-4777]
ACCCTATCTCGGTCTATTCTTTTGATTTATAAGGGATTTTGCCGATTTCGGCCTATTGGTTAAAAAATGA
GCTGATTTAACAAAAATTTAACGCGAATTTTAACAAAATATTAACGCTTACAATTTAGGTGGCACTTTTC
GGGGAAATGTGCGCGGAACCCCTATTTGTTTATTTTTCTAAATACATTCAAATATGTATCCGCTCATGAG
ACAATAACCCTGATAAATGCTTCAATAATATTGAAAAAGGAAGAGTATGAGTATTCAACATTTCCGTGTC
GCCCTTATTCCCTTTTTTGCGGCATTTTGCCTTCCTGTTTTTGCTCACCCAGAAACGCTGGTGAAAGTAA
AAGATGCTGAAGATCAGTTGGGTGCACGAGTGGGTTACATCGAACTGGATCTCAACAGCGGTAAGATCCT
TGAGAGTTTTCGCCCCGAAGAACGTTTTCCAATGATGAGCACTTTTAAAGTTCTGCTATGTGGCGCGGTA
TTATCCCGTATTGACGCCGGGCAAGAGCAACTCGGTCGCCGCATACACTATTCTCAGAATGACTTGGTTG
AGTACTCACCAGTCACAGAAAAGCATCTTACGGATGGCATGACAGTAAGAGAATTATGCAGTGCTGCCAT
AACCATGAGTGATAACACTGCGGCCAACTTACTTCTGACAACGATCGGAGGACCGAAGGAGCTAACCGCT
TTTTTGCACAACATGGGGGATCATGTAACTCGCCTTGATCGTTGGGAACCGGAGCTGAATGAAGCCATAC
CAAACGACGAGCGTGACACCACGATGCCTGTAGCAATGGCAACAACGTTGCGCAAACTATTAACTGGCGA
ACTACTTACTCTAGCTTCCCGGCAACAATTAATAGACTGGATGGAGGCGGATAAAGTTGCAGGACCACTT
CTGCGCTCGGCCCTTCCGGCTGGCTGGTTTATTGCTGATAAATCTGGAGCCGGTGAGCGTGGGTCTCGCG
GTATCATTGCAGCACTGGGGCCAGATGGTAAGCCCTCCCGTATCGTAGTTATCTACACGACGGGGAGTCA
GGCAACTATGGATGAACGAAATAGACAGATCGCTGAGATAGGTGCCTCACTGATTAAGCATTGGTAACTG
TCAGACCAAGTTTACTCATATATACTTTAGATTGATTTAAAACTTCATTTTTAATTTAAAAGGATCTAGG
TGAAGATCCTTTTTGATAATCTCATGACCAAAATCCCTTAACGTGAGTTTTCGTTCCACTGAGCGTCAGA
CCCCGTAGAAAAGATCAAAGGATCTTCTTGAGATCCTTTTTTTCTGCGCGTAATCTGCTGCTTGCAAACA
AAAAAACCACCGCTACCAGCGGTGGTTTGTTTGCCGGATCAAGAGCTACCAACTCTTTTTCCGAAGGTAA
CTGGCTTCAGCAGAGCGCAGATACCAAATACTGTTCTTCTAGTGTAGCCGTAGTTAGGCCACCACTTCAA
GAACTCTGTAGCACCGCCTACATACCTCGCTCTGCTAATCCTGTTACCAGTGGCTGCTGCCAGTGGCGAT
AAGTCGTGTCTTACCGGGTTGGACTCAAGACGATAGTTACCGGATAAGGCGCAGCGGTCGGGCTGAACGG
GGGGTTCGTGCACACAGCCCAGCTTGGAGCGAACGACCTACACCGAACTGAGATACCTACAGCGTGAGCT
ATGAGAAAGCGCCACGCTTCCCGAAGGGAGAAAGGCGGACAGGTATCCGGTAAGCGGCAGGGTCGGAACA
GGAGAGCGCACGAGGGAGCTTCCAGGGGGAAACGCCTGGTATCTTTATAGTCCTGTCGGGTTTCGCCACC
TCTGACTTGAGCGTCGATTTTTGTGATGCTCGTCAGGGGGGCGGAGCCTATGGAAAAACGCCAGCAACGC
GGCCTTTTTACGGTTCCTGGCCTTTTGCTGGCCTTTTGCTCACATGTTCTTTCCTGCGTTATCCCCTGAT
TCTGTGGATAACCGTATTACCGCCTTTGAGTGAGCTGATACCGCTCGCCGCAGCCGAACGACCGAGCGCA
GCGAGTCAGTGAGCGAGGAAGCGGAAGAGCGCCCAATACGCAAACCGCCTCTCCCCGCGCGTTGGCCGAT
TCATTAATGCAGCTGGCACGACAGGTTTCCCGACTGGAAAGCGGGCAGTGAGCGCAACGCAATTAATGTG
AGTTAGCTCACTCATTAGGCACCCCAGGCTTTACACTTTATGCTTCCGGCTCGTATGTTGTGTGGAATTG
TGAGCGGATAACAATTTCACACAGGAAACAGCTATGACCATGATTACGCCAAGCGCGCAATTAACCCTCA
CTAAAGGGAACAAAAGCTGGAGCTGCAAGCTTAATGTAGTCTTATGCAATACTCTTGTAGTCTTGCAACA
TGGTAACGATGAGTTAGCAACATGCCTTACAAGGAGAGAAAAAGCACCGTGCATGCCGATTGGTGGAAGT
AAGGTGGTACGATCGTGCCTTATTAGGAAGGCAACAGACGGGTCTGACATGGATTGGACGAACCACTGAA
TTGCCGCATTGCAGAGATATTGTATTTAAGTGCCTAGCTCGATACATAAACGGGTCTCTCTGGTTAGACC
AGATCTGAGCCTGGGAGCTCTCTGGCTAACTAGGGAACCCACTGCTTAAGCCTCAATAAAGCTTGCCTTG
AGTGCTTCAAGTAGTGTGTGCCCGTCTGTTGTGTGACTCTGGTAACTAGAGATCCCTCAGACCCTTTTAG
TCAGTGTGGAAAATCTCTAGCAGTGGCGCCCGAACAGGGACTTGAAAGCGAAAGGGAAACCAGAGGAGCT
CTCTCGACGCAGGACTCGGCTTGCTGAAGCGCGCACGGCAAGAGGCGAGGGGCGGCGACTGGTGAGTACG
CCAAAAATTTTGACTAGCGGAGGCTAGAAGGAGAGAGATGGGTGCGAGAGCGTCAGTATTAAGCGGGGGA
GAATTAGATCGCGATGGGAAAAAATTCGGTTAAGGCCAGGGGGAAAGAAAAAATATAAATTAAAACATAT
AGTATGGGCAAGCAGGGAGCTAGAACGATTCGCAGTTAATCCTGGCCTGTTAGAAACATCAGAAGGCTGT
AGACAAATACTGGGACAGCTACAACCATCCCTTCAGACAGGATCAGAAGAACTTAGATCATTATATAATA
CAGTAGCAACCCTCTATTGTGTGCATCAAAGGATAGAGATAAAAGACACCAAGGAAGCTTTAGACAAGAT
AGAGGAAGAGCAAAACAAAAGTAAGACCACCGCACAGCAAGCGGCCGCTGATCTTCAGACCTGGAGGAGG
AGATATGAGGGACAATTGGAGAAGTGAATTATATAAATATAAAGTAGTAAAAATTGAACCATTAGGAGTA
GCACCCACCAAGGCAAAGAGAAGAGTGGTGCAGAGAGAAAAAAGAGCAGTGGGAATAGGAGCTTTGTTCC
TTGGGTTCTTGGGAGCAGCAGGAAGCACTATGGGCGCAGCGTCAATGACGCTGACGGTACAGGCCAGACA
ATTATTGTCTGGTATAGTGCAGCAGCAGAACAATTTGCTGAGGGCTATTGAGGCGCAACAGCATCTGTTG
CAACTCACAGTCTGGGGCATCAAGCAGCTCCAGGCAAGAATCCTGGCTGTGGAAAGATACCTAAAGGATC
AACAGCTCCTGGGGATTTGGGGTTGCTCTGGAAAACTCATTTGCACCACTGCTGTGCCTTGGAATGCTAG
TTGGAGTAATAAATCTCTGGAACAGATTTGGAATCACACGACCTGGATGGAGTGGGACAGAGAAATTAAC
AATTACACAAGCTTAATACACTCCTTAATTGAAGAATCGCAAAACCAGCAAGAAAAGAATGAACAAGAAT
TATTGGAATTAGATAAATGGGCAAGTTTGTGGAATTGGTTTAACATAACAAATTGGCTGTGGTATATAAA
ATTATTCATAATGATAGTAGGAGGCTTGGTAGGTTTAAGAATAGTTTTTGCTGTACTTTCTATAGTGAAT
AGAGTTAGGCAGGGATATTCACCATTATCGTTTCAGACCCACCTCCCAACCCCGAGGGGACCCATGCATT
GCATCTCAATTAGTCAGCAACCAGGTGTGGAAAGTCCCCAGGCTCCCCAGCAGGCAGAAGTATGCAAAGC
ATGCGTCTCAATTAGTCAGCAACCATAGTCCCGCCCCTAACTCCGCCCATCCCGCCCCTAACTCCGCCCA
GTTCCGCCCATTCTCCGCCCCATGGCTGACTAATTTTTTTTATTTATGCAGAGGCCGAGGCCGCCTCGGC
CTCTGAGCTATTCCAGAAGTAGTGAGGAGGCTTTTTTGGAGGCCTAGGCT
Features (pLannotate 1.2.2; 33 found; start..end, strand, type, name):
     40..636     +  CDS            PuroR (fragment): puromycin N-acetyltransferase; pac from Streptomyces; confers resistance to puromycin
    685..802     +  misc_feature   cPPT/CTS: central polypurine tract and central termination sequence of HIV-1
    867..933     +  CDS            small t antigen (fragment): SV40 (simian virus 40) small t antigen
    940..2118    +  promoter       EF-1α promoter: strong constitutive promoter for human elongation factor EF-1α
   2139..2156    +  protein_bind   attB1 (fragment): mutant version of attB; core recombination site for the Gateway® BP reaction BP Clonase™
   2165..2849    +  CDS            HcRed1 (fragment): far-red fluorescent variant of Heteractis crispa chromoprotein mammalian codon-optimized
   2856..2873    -  protein_bind   attB2 (fragment): mutant version of attB; core recombination site for the Gateway® BP reaction BP Clonase™
   2882..2923    +  CDS            V5 tag: epitope tag from simian virus 5
   2974..3562    +  misc_feature   WPRE: woodchuck hepatitis virus posttranscriptional regulatory element
   3613..3632    +  misc_feature   cPPT/CTS (fragment): central polypurine tract and central termination sequence of HIV-1
   3634..3867    +  LTR            3' LTR (ΔU3): self-inactivating 3' long terminal repeat (LTR) from HIV-1
   3945..4066    +  polyA_signal   SV40 poly(A) signal: SV40 polyadenylation signal
   4106..4241    +  rep_origin     SV40 ori: SV40 origin of replication
   4262..4280    -  promoter       T7 promoter: promoter for bacteriophage T7 RNA polymerase
   4288..4443    +  CDS            lacZα (fragment): LacZα fragment of β-galactosidase; lacZ fragment
   4448..4876    +  rep_origin     f1 ori (sequence partly withheld): f1 bacteriophage origin of replication; arrow indicates direction of (+) strand synthesis
   4929..5033    +  promoter       AmpR promoter: bla
   5034..5894    +  CDS            AmpR: β-lactamase; bla; confers resistance to ampicillin, carbenicillin, and related antibiotics
   6065..6653    +  rep_origin     ori: high-copy-number ColE1/pMB1/pBR322/pUC origin of replication
   6836..6928    +  CDS            lacI (fragment): lac repressor; lacI; The lac repressor binds to the lac operator to inhibit transcription in E. coli. This inhibition can be relieved by adding lactose or isopropyl-β-D-thiogalactopyranoside (IPTG).
   6941..6962    +  protein_bind   CAP binding site: CAP binding activates transcription in the presence of cAMP. E. coli catabolite activator protein
   6977..7007    +  promoter       lac promoter: promoter for the E. coli lac operon
   7015..7031    +  protein_bind   lac operator: The lac repressor binds to the lac operator to inhibit transcription in E. coli. This inhibition can be relieved by adding lactose or isopropyl-β-D-thiogalactopyranoside (IPTG). lac repressor encoded by lacI
   7076..7094    +  promoter       T3 promoter: promoter for bacteriophage T3 RNA polymerase
   7122..7348    +  promoter       RSV promoter: Rous sarcoma virus enhancer/promoter
   7349..7529    +  LTR            5' LTR (truncated): truncated 5' long terminal repeat (LTR) from HIV-1
   7576..7701    +  misc_feature   HIV-1 Ψ: packaging signal of human immunodeficiency virus type 1
   7685..8048    +  CDS            HIV-1 gag (fragment): gag protein from human immunodeficiency virus 1; gag
   8194..8427    +  misc_feature   RRE: The Rev response element (RRE) of HIV-1 allows for Rev-dependent mRNA export from the nucleus to the cytoplasm.
   8804..8830    +  CDS            Rev (fragment): human immunodeficiency virus 1 (HIV-1) Rev protein; rev; enhances nuclear export of unspliced and incompletely spliced viral mRNAs
   8837..8860    +  promoter       SV40 promoter (fragment): SV40 early promoter
   8861..8932    +  promoter       SV40 promoter (fragment): SV40 enhancer and early promoter
   8956..9091    +  rep_origin     SV40 ori: SV40 origin of replication
