[The description below was written by a language model from this plasmid's Addgene catalogue record and pLannotate feature annotations shown in this document.]
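Description:
pLX307 hcRed1 is a 9.1 kb third-generation-style, self-inactivating HIV-1 lentiviral expression plasmid built on the pLX307 Gateway destination backbone from the Broad Institute. In bacteria it is maintained through a high-copy ColE1/pUC origin and selected with ampicillin (β-lactamase). An f1 origin and remnants of a lac/T7/T3 cloning region are also present in the plasmid backbone. The viral genome is transcribed from an RSV enhancer/promoter fused to a truncated 5' LTR, followed by the Ψ packaging signal with a partial gag region, the Rev response element for Rev-dependent nuclear export, and a cPPT/CTS. It ends in a ΔU3 3' LTR, which inactivates LTR promoter activity after integration, and an SV40 polyadenylation signal lies downstream.

Two expression units sit between the LTRs. SV40 early promoter and origin sequences lie directly upstream of the puromycin N-acetyltransferase gene, which allows puromycin selection of transduced mammalian cells. The human EF-1α promoter then drives the insert, a roughly 683 bp mammalian codon-optimized open reading frame for HcRed1, a far-red fluorescent variant of the Heteractis crispa chromoprotein. The ORF is flanked by attB1 and attB2 sites left by Gateway recombination and is followed by a backbone-encoded C-terminal V5 epitope tag. A WPRE downstream enhances transcript stability and expression.

The record describes the plasmid simply as an ORF vector encoding hcRed1. It comes from a study of urothelial carcinoma progression, but its specific role in that work is not stated. Fluorescent-protein ORFs in such vector sets commonly serve as inert controls or transduction markers.
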