Addgene plasmid #117732: pLX307 hcRed1
Purpose: Open reading frame vector encoding hcRed1
Depositing lab: William Hahn. Depositing organization: Dana-Farber Cancer Institute. Publication: MCL1 and DEDD promote urothelial carcinoma progression. Hong AL, Guerriero JL, Doshi MB, Kynnap BD, Kim WJ, Schinzel AC, Modiste R, Schlauch AJ, Adam RM, Kwiatkowski DJ, Beroukhim R, Letai A, Rosenberg JE, Hahn WC. Mol Cancer Res. 2019 Feb 18. pii: 1541-7786.MCR-18-0963. doi: 10.1158/1541-7786.MCR-18-0963. PubMed 30777879.
Backbone
  Vector backbone: pLX307
  Backbone manufacturer: Broad Institute
  Total vector size (bp): 9097
  Vector type: Mammalian Expression, Lentiviral
  Selectable markers: Puromycin
Growth in bacteria
  Bacterial resistance: Ampicillin, 100 μg/mL
  Growth temperature: 30°C
  Growth strain: NEB Stable
  Copy number: High Copy
Gene/Insert
  Gene/Insert name: hcRed1
  Species: Synthetic
  Insert size (bp): 683
  Promoter: EF1a
  Tag / fusion protein: V5 (C terminal on backbone)
  Cloning method: Gateway Cloning
  Sequencing primers: 5′ EF1a-F; 3′ WPRE-R
Terms and licenses: Academic/Nonprofit Terms; Industry Terms: Not Available to Industry
How to cite: pLX307 hcRed1 was a gift from William Hahn (Addgene plasmid # 117732 ; http://n2t.net/addgene:117732 ; RRID:Addgene_117732)
